Addgene plasmid #215606: pGAL4-DBD-CEBPa-AroPERFECT_IS10
Purpose: For overexpression of Gal4-DBD CEBPa AroPERFECT IS10
Depositing lab: Denes Hnisz. Depositing organization: Max Planck Institute for Molecular Genetics. Publication: An activity-specificity trade-off encoded in human transcription factors. Naderi J, Magalhaes AP, Kibar G, Stik G, Zhang Y, Mackowiak SD, Wieler HM, Rossi F, Buschow R, Christou-Kent M, Alcoverro-Bertran M, Graf T, Vingron M, Hnisz D. Nat Cell Biol. 2024 Aug;26(8):1309-1321. doi: 10.1038/s41556-024-01411-0. Epub 2024 Jul 5. PubMed 38969762.
Backbone
  Vector backbone: pGAL4-DBD-MCS
  Vector type: Mammalian Expression
Growth in bacteria
  Bacterial resistance: Ampicillin, 100 μg/mL
  Growth temperature: 37°C
  Growth strain: DH5alpha
  Copy number: High Copy
Gene/Insert
  Gene/Insert name: CEBPa AroPERFECT IS10
  Species: H. sapiens (human)
  Entrez Gene: CEBPA (a.k.a. C/EBP-alpha, CEBP)
  Cloning method: Gibson Cloning
Terms and licenses: Academic/Nonprofit Terms; Industry Terms: Not Available to Industry
How to cite: pGAL4-DBD-CEBPa-AroPERFECT_IS10 was a gift from Denes Hnisz (Addgene plasmid # 215606 ; http://n2t.net/addgene:215606 ; RRID:Addgene_215606)
