[The description below was written by a language model from this plasmid's Addgene catalogue record and pLannotate feature annotations shown in this document.]
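Description:
pGAL4-DBD-CEBPa-AroPERFECT_IS10 is a 6.6 kb mammalian expression plasmid built on the pGAL4-DBD-MCS backbone and intended for overexpression of a fusion between the yeast GAL4 DNA-binding domain and a variant of human CEBPA. It is propagated in E. coli from a high-copy ColE1/pUC-type origin under ampicillin selection (AmpR with its own bla promoter). It also carries an f1 origin, which allows single-stranded DNA production. An SV40 early promoter drives a neomycin/kanamycin phosphotransferase gene followed by an SV40 polyadenylation signal, which would allow G418 selection of transfected mammalian cells. Short annotated fragments such as an HIV-1 LTR piece, a partial ble sequence, lac promoter/operator elements and a bom remnant appear to be backbone leftovers rather than functional modules.

The expression cassette consists of the CMV immediate-early enhancer and promoter, a T7 promoter, the truncated GAL4 DNA-binding domain coding sequence and, downstream on the same strand, a CEBPA segment that the annotation recognises only as a fragment. It ends with the bGH polyadenylation signal, and an SP6 promoter flanks the insert in reverse orientation. The insert was introduced by Gibson cloning. The "AroPERFECT IS10" label designates an engineered CEBPA variant, but the record does not define the sequence changes or which portion of the protein is included. Tethering a transcription factor region to the GAL4 DNA-binding domain is a standard way to recruit it to UAS-containing reporter genes and measure its transactivation capacity independently of its native DNA binding. This fits the associated study on activity and specificity of human transcription factors, though the record itself names only overexpression as the purpose.
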