Features (pLannotate 1.2.2; 22 found; start..end, strand, type, name):
      1..380     +  enhancer       CMV enhancer: human cytomegalovirus immediate early enhancer
    381..584     +  promoter       CMV promoter: human cytomegalovirus (CMV) immediate early promoter
    580..613     +  LTR            5' LTR (truncated) (fragment): truncated 5' long terminal repeat (LTR) from HIV-1
    629..647     +  promoter       T7 promoter: promoter for bacteriophage T7 RNA polymerase
    710..1150    +  CDS            GAL4 DNA binding domain: DNA binding domain of the GAL4 transcriptional activator; Saccharomyces cerevisiae GAL4 (truncated)
   1271..1927    +  CDS            CEBPA (fragment): CEBPA_HUMAN - Also known as CEBP From Homo sapiens (Human).
   1944..1962    -  promoter       SP6 promoter: promoter for bacteriophage SP6 RNA polymerase
   1988..2212    +  polyA_signal   bGH poly(A) signal: bovine growth hormone polyadenylation signal
   2216..2237    +  promoter       SV40 promoter (fragment): SV40 enhancer and early promoter
   2258..2686    +  rep_origin     f1 ori (sequence partly withheld): f1 bacteriophage origin of replication; arrow indicates direction of (+) strand synthesis
   2700..3029    +  promoter       SV40 promoter: SV40 enhancer and early promoter
   3096..3887    +  CDS            neo: KKA2_KLEPN - Also known as kan, nptII. Experimental evidence at protein level: Swiss-Prot protein existence level 1. Resistance to kanamycin, neomycin, paromomycin, ribostamycin, butirosin and gentamicin B. From Klebsiella pneumoniae.
   3911..4069    +  CDS            ble (fragment): BLE_KLEPN - Experimental evidence at protein level: Swiss-Prot protein existence level 1. Binding protein with a strong affinity to the bleomycin family of antibiotics. Binds to CL990; an antimitotic-antibiotic compound. From Klebsiella pneumoniae.
   4064..4185    +  polyA_signal   SV40 poly(A) signal: SV40 polyadenylation signal
   4258..4274    -  protein_bind   lac operator: The lac repressor binds to the lac operator to inhibit transcription in E. coli. This inhibition can be relieved by adding lactose or isopropyl-β-D-thiogalactopyranoside (IPTG). lac repressor encoded by lacI
   4282..4312    -  promoter       lac promoter: promoter for the E. coli lac operon
   4327..4348    -  protein_bind   CAP binding site: CAP binding activates transcription in the presence of cAMP. E. coli catabolite activator protein
   4361..4453    -  CDS            lacI (fragment): lac repressor; lacI; The lac repressor binds to the lac operator to inhibit transcription in E. coli. This inhibition can be relieved by adding lactose or isopropyl-β-D-thiogalactopyranoside (IPTG).
   4636..5224    -  rep_origin     ori: high-copy-number ColE1/pMB1/pBR322/pUC origin of replication
   5395..6255    -  CDS            AmpR: β-lactamase; bla; confers resistance to ampicillin, carbenicillin, and related antibiotics
   6256..6360    -  promoter       AmpR promoter: bla
   6419..6471    -  misc_feature   bom (fragment): basis of mobility region from pBR322
>Addgene plasmid #215606 | pGAL4-DBD-CEBPa-AroPERFECT_IS10 | addgene full sequence | sequence record 426895 | Addgene NGS Result
GACATTGATTATTGACTAGTTATTAATAGTAATCAATTACGGGGTCATTAGTTCATAGCCCATATATGGA
GTTCCGCGTTACATAACTTACGGTAAATGGCCCGCCTGGCTGACCGCCCAACGACCCCCGCCCATTGACG
TCAATAATGACGTATGTTCCCATAGTAACGCCAATAGGGACTTTCCATTGACGTCAATGGGTGGAGTATT
TACGGTAAACTGCCCACTTGGCAGTACATCAAGTGTATCATATGCCAAGTACGCCCCCTATTGACGTCAA
TGACGGTAAATGGCCCGCCTGGCATTATGCCCAGTACATGACCTTATGGGACTTTCCTACTTGGCAGTAC
ATCTACGTATTAGTCATCGCTATTACCATGGTGATGCGGTTTTGGCAGTACATCAATGGGCGTGGATAGC
GGTTTGACTCACGGGGATTTCCAAGTCTCCACCCCATTGACGTCAATGGGAGTTTGTTTTGGCACCAAAA
TCAACGGGACTTTCCAAAATGTCGTAACAACTCCGCCCCATTGACGCAAATGGGCGGTAGGCGTGTACGG
TGGGAGGTCTATATAAGCAGAGCTCTCTGGCTAACTAGAGAACCCACTGCTTACTGGCTTATCGAAATTA
ATACGACTCACTATAGGGAGACCCAAGCTTGGTACCGAGCTCGGATCCACTAGTAACGGCCGCCAGTGTG
CTGGAATTCATGAAGCTACTGTCTTCTATCGAACAAGCATGCGATATTTGCCGACTTAAAAAGCTCAAGT
GCTCCAAAGAAAAACCGAAGTGCGCCAAGTGTCTGAAGAACAACTGGGAGTGTCGCTACTCTCCCAAAAC
CAAAAGGTCTCCGCTGACTAGGGCACATCTGACAGAAGTGGAATCAAGGCTAGAAAGACTGGAACAGCTA
TTTCTACTGATTTTTCCTCGAGAAGACCTTGACATGATTTTGAAAATGGATTCTTTACAGGATATAAAAG
CATTGTTAACAGGATTATTTGTACAAGATAATGTGAATAAAGATGCCGTCACAGATAGATTGGCTTCAGT
GGAGACTGATATGCCTCTAACATTGAGACAGCATAGAATAAGTGCGACATCATCATCGGAAGAGAGTAGT
AACAAAGGTCAAAGACAGTTGACTGTATCGGCGATCATGCGCGGGCGCGGGCGAGCAGGGTCTTTCCCGG
GTGGGCGGCGGAGACGACCTGCTCAATTTGCGGGCGGACGACGTGGATCTCCGTGTCGCTATGAAAATAG
TAATTCTCCTATGGAATCCGCTTATGATGAAGCAGAACCACGTCCACCAATGTCATTTTCACATCTCCAA
TCTCCACCACATGCACCTTTTAGTTCTGCAGCTGGTCCACGCGGAGCAGGTTTCCCTGCTCAACCCCCTG
CACCGCCAGCGGCATTCCCCGAACCACTCGGTGGGATATGTGAACATTATGAAACAAGCATTGATATTTC
CGCTATTGATTATCCAGCAGCTAATGATGAATTGGCTGATCTCTTTCAACATAGTCGCCAACAAGAGAAA
GCGAAATTTGCCGCTGTCGGGCCAACCGGTGGTGGCGGGTTTGGCGGTGATGATCCTGGTGCACCGGCAG
GATTTCCAGGTGGAGCTGTGATGCCTGGCGGTGCCTTTCATGGCCCGCCCCCAGGTGGGTGTGCAGCTTT
TGCTGGTCTTGATGGACGGTTGGAACCTCTTTTCGAAAGGGTTGGCGCTCCAGCTCTCAGACCATTCCTC
GTTATAAAACAAGAACCACGGGAAGAATATGACGAGGCAAAACAACTCGCTCTTGCAGGTTATCTGCCAC
AACCACCACCCCCACCACCCCCGTATAGTCATCCACATCCCCATCCGCCCCCAGCCTATCATCTTGCAGC
TCCCCATTTGCAACAAATATATGCTCATTGTGGGCAAGTCTAGAGGGCCCTATTCTATAGTGTCACCTAA
ATGCTAGAGCTCGCTGATCAGCCTCGACTGTGCCTTCTAGTTGCCAGCCATCTGTTGTTTGCCCCTCCCC
CGTGCCTTCCTTGACCCTGGAAGGTGCCACTCCCACTGTCCTTTCCTAATAAAATGAGGAAATTGCATCG
CATTGTCTGAGTAGGTGTCATTCTATTCTGGGGGGTGGGGTGGGGCAGGACAGCAAGGGGGAGGATTGGG
AAGACAATAGCAGGCATGCTGGGGATGCGGTGGGCTCTATGGCTTCTGAGGCGGAAAGAACCAGCTGGGG
CTCTAGGGGGTATCCCC
[124 nt withheld, positions 2258-2381]
C
[91 nt withheld, positions 2383-2473]
A
[49 nt withheld, positions 2475-2523]
CCTTTGACGTTGGAGTCCACGTTCTTT
[37 nt withheld, positions 2551-2587]
ACCCTATCTCGGTCTATTCTTTTGATTTATAAGGGATTTTGCCGATTTCGGCCTATTGGTTAAAAAATGA
GCTGATTTAACAAAAATTTAACGCGAATTAATTCTGTGGAATGTGTGTCAGTTAGGGTGTGGAAAGTCCC
CAGGCTCCCCAGCAGGCAGAAGTATGCAAAGCATGCATCTCAATTAGTCAGCAACCAGGTGTGGAAAGTC
CCCAGGCTCCCCAGCAGGCAGAAGTATGCAAAGCATGCATCTCAATTAGTCAGCAACCATAGTCCCGCCC
CTAACTCCGCCCATCCCGCCCCTAACTCCGCCCAGTTCCGCCCATTCTCCGCCCCATGGCTGACTAATTT
TTTTTATTTATGCAGAGGCCGAGGCCGCCTCTGCCTCTGAGCTATTCCAGAAGTAGTGAGGAGGCTTTTT
TGGAGGCCTAGGCTTTTGCAAAAAGCTCCCGGGAGCTTGTATATCCATTTTCGGATCTGATCAAGAGACA
GGATGAGGATCGTTTCGCATGATTGAACAAGATGGATTGCACGCAGGTTCTCCGGCCGCTTGGGTGGAGA
GGCTATTCGGCTATGACTGGGCACAACAGACAATCGGCTGCTCTGATGCCGCCGTGTTCCGGCTGTCAGC
GCAGGGGCGCCCGGTTCTTTTTGTCAAGACCGACCTGTCCGGTGCCCTGAATGAACTGCAGGACGAGGCA
GCGCGGCTATCGTGGCTGGCCACGACGGGCGTTCCTTGCGCAGCTGTGCTCGACGTTGTCACTGAAGCGG
GAAGGGACTGGCTGCTATTGGGCGAAGTGCCGGGGCAGGATCTCCTGTCATCTCACCTTGCTCCTGCCGA
GAAAGTATCCATCATGGCTGATGCAATGCGGCGGCTGCATACGCTTGATCCGGCTACCTGCCCATTCGAC
CACCAAGCGAAACATCGCATCGAGCGAGCACGTACTCGGATGGAAGCCGGTCTTGTCGATCAGGATGATC
TGGACGAAGAGCATCAGGGGCTCGCGCCAGCCGAACTGTTCGCCAGGCTCAAGGCGCGCATGCCCGACGG
CGAGGATCTCGTCGTGACCCATGGCGATGCCTGCTTGCCGAATATCATGGTGGAAAATGGCCGCTTTTCT
GGATTCATCGACTGTGGCCGGCTGGGTGTGGCGGACCGCTATCAGGACATAGCGTTGGCTACCCGTGATA
TTGCTGAAGAGCTTGGCGGCGAATGGGCTGACCGCTTCCTCGTGCTTTACGGTATCGCCGCTCCCGATTC
GCAGCGCATCGCCTTCTATCGCCTTCTTGACGAGTTCTTCTGAGCGGGACTCTGGGGTTCGAAATGACCG
ACCAAGCGACGCCCAACCTGCCATCACGAGATTTCGATTCCACCGCCGCCTTCTATGAAAGGTTGGGCTT
CGGAATCGTTTTCCGGGACGCCGGCTGGATGATCCTCCAGCGCGGGGATCTCATGCTGGAGTTCTTCGCC
CACCCCAACTTGTTTATTGCAGCTTATAATGGTTACAAATAAAGCAATAGCATCACAAATTTCACAAATA
AAGCATTTTTTTCACTGCATTCTAGTTGTGGTTTGTCCAAACTCATCAATGTATCTTATCATGTCTGTAT
ACCGTCGACCTCTAGCTAGAGCTTGGCGTAATCATGGTCATAGCTGTTTCCTGTGTGAAATTGTTATCCG
CTCACAATTCCACACAACATACGAGCCGGAAGCATAAAGTGTAAAGCCTGGGGTGCCTAATGAGTGAGCT
AACTCACATTAATTGCGTTGCGCTCACTGCCCGCTTTCCAGTCGGGAAACCTGTCGTGCCAGCTGCATTA
ATGAATCGGCCAACGCGCGGGGAGAGGCGGTTTGCGTATTGGGCGCTCTTCCGCTTCCTCGCTCACTGAC
TCGCTGCGCTCGGTCGTTCGGCTGCGGCGAGCGGTATCAGCTCACTCAAAGGCGGTAATACGGTTATCCA
CAGAATCAGGGGATAACGCAGGAAAGAACATGTGAGCAAAAGGCCAGCAAAAGGCCAGGAACCGTAAAAA
GGCCGCGTTGCTGGCGTTTTTCCATAGGCTCCGCCCCCCTGACGAGCATCACAAAAATCGACGCTCAAGT
CAGAGGTGGCGAAACCCGACAGGACTATAAAGATACCAGGCGTTTCCCCCTGGAAGCTCCCTCGTGCGCT
CTCCTGTTCCGACCCTGCCGCTTACCGGATACCTGTCCGCCTTTCTCCCTTCGGGAAGCGTGGCGCTTTC
TCATAGCTCACGCTGTAGGTATCTCAGTTCGGTGTAGGTCGTTCGCTCCAAGCTGGGCTGTGTGCACGAA
CCCCCCGTTCAGCCCGACCGCTGCGCCTTATCCGGTAACTATCGTCTTGAGTCCAACCCGGTAAGACACG
ACTTATCGCCACTGGCAGCAGCCACTGGTAACAGGATTAGCAGAGCGAGGTATGTAGGCGGTGCTACAGA
GTTCTTGAAGTGGTGGCCTAACTACGGCTACACTAGAAGAACAGTATTTGGTATCTGCGCTCTGCTGAAG
CCAGTTACCTTCGGAAAAAGAGTTGGTAGCTCTTGATCCGGCAAACAAACCACCGCTGGTAGCGGTGGTT
TTTTTGTTTGCAAGCAGCAGATTACGCGCAGAAAAAAAGGATCTCAAGAAGATCCTTTGATCTTTTCTAC
GGGGTCTGACGCTCAGTGGAACGAAAACTCACGTTAAGGGATTTTGGTCATGAGATTATCAAAAAGGATC
TTCACCTAGATCCTTTTAAATTAAAAATGAAGTTTTAAATCAATCTAAAGTATATATGAGTAAACTTGGT
CTGACAGTTACCAATGCTTAATCAGTGAGGCACCTATCTCAGCGATCTGTCTATTTCGTTCATCCATAGT
TGCCTGACTTCCCGTCGTGTAGATAACTACGATACGGGAGGGCTTACCATCTGGCCCCAGTGCTGCAATG
ATACCGCGAGACCCACGCTCACCGGCTCCAGATTTATCAGCAATAAACCAGCCAGCCGGAAGGGCCGAGC
GCAGAAGTGGTCCTGCAACTTTATCCGCCTCCATCCAGTCTATTAATTGTTGCCGGGAAGCTAGAGTAAG
TAGTTCGCCAGTTAATAGTTTGCGCAACGTTGTTGCCATTGCTACAGGCATCGTGGTGTCACGCTCGTCG
TTTGGTATGGCTTCATTCAGCTCCGGTTCCCAACGATCAAGGCGAGTTACATGATCCCCCATGTTGTGCA
AAAAAGCGGTTAGCTCCTTCGGTCCTCCGATCGTTGTCAGAAGTAAGTTGGCCGCAGTGTTATCACTCAT
GGTTATGGCAGCACTGCATAATTCTCTTACTGTCATGCCATCCGTAAGATGCTTTTCTGTGACTGGTGAG
TACTCAACCAAGTCATTCTGAGAATAGTGTATGCGGCGACCGAGTTGCTCTTGCCCGGCGTCAATACGGG
ATAATACCGCGCCACATAGCAGAACTTTAAAAGTGCTCATCATTGGAAAACGTTCTTCGGGGCGAAAACT
CTCAAGGATCTTACCGCTGTTGAGATCCAGTTCGATGTAACCCACTCGTGCACCCAACTGATCTTCAGCA
TCTTTTACTTTCACCAGCGTTTCTGGGTGAGCAAAAACAGGAAGGCAAAATGCCGCAAAAAAGGGAATAA
GGGCGACACGGAAATGTTGAATACTCATACTCTTCCTTTTTCAATATTATTGAAGCATTTATCAGGGTTA
TTGTCTCATGAGCGGATACATATTTGAATGTATTTAGAAAAATAAACAAATAGGGGTTCCGCGCACATTT
CCCCGAAAAGTGCCACCTGACGTCGACGGATCGGGAGATCTCCCGATCCCCTATGGTGCACTCTCAGTAC
AATCTGCTCTGATGCCGCATAGTTAAGCCAGTATCTGCTCCCTGCTTGTGTGTTGGAGGTCGCTGAGTAG
TGCGCGAGCAAAATTTAAGCTACAACAAGGCAAGGCTTGACCGACAATTGCATGAAGAATCTGCTTAGGG
TTAGGCGTTTTGCGCTGCTTCGCGATGTACGGGCCAGATATACGCGTT
